Addgene plasmid #227225: L469R FL USP7
Purpose: Expresses human USP7 with a N-terminal cleavable 6His tag in E. coli
Depositing lab: Irina Bezsonova. Publication: Functional spectrum of USP7 pathogenic variants in Hao-Fountain syndrome: Insights into the enzyme's activity, stability, and allosteric modulation. Korchak EJ, Sharafi M, Jaen Maisonet I, Salazar-Chaparro A, Semenova IV, Khan H, O'Neil AL, Caro P, Schaaf CP, Buhrlage SJ, Bezsonova I. Proc Natl Acad Sci U S A. 2025 Sep 30;122(39):e2510252122. doi: 10.1073/pnas.2510252122. Epub 2025 Sep 22. PubMed 40982686.
Backbone
  Vector backbone: pET28a-LIC Vector (GenBank accession EF442785)
  Backbone manufacturer: Structural Genomics Consortium, Toronto
  Backbone size w/o insert (bp): 5306
  Vector type: Bacterial Expression
Growth in bacteria
  Bacterial resistance: Kanamycin, 50 μg/mL
  Growth temperature: 37°C
  Growth strain: DH5alpha
  Copy number: Low Copy
Gene/Insert
  Gene/Insert name: USP7 (Ubiquitin carboxyl-terminal hydrolase 7) (alt name: HAUSP)
  Species: H. sapiens (human)
  Insert size (bp): 3306
  Mutation: L469R
  Entrez Gene: USP7 (a.k.a. C16DELp13.2, DEL16P13.2, HAFOUS, HAUSP, TEF1)
  Promoter: T7-promoter
  Tag / fusion protein: 6His (N terminal on insert)
  Cloning method: Gene Synthesis
  Sequencing primers: 5′ T7; 3′ T7-term
Terms and licenses: Academic/Nonprofit Terms; Industry Terms: Not Available to Industry
Depositor comments: USP7 full length Hao-Fountain patient mutation L469R
How to cite: L469R FL USP7 was a gift from Irina Bezsonova (Addgene plasmid # 227225 ; http://n2t.net/addgene:227225 ; RRID:Addgene_227225)
