[The description below was written by a language model from this plasmid's Addgene catalogue record and pLannotate feature annotations shown in this document.]
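Description:
L469R FL USP7 is a bacterial expression plasmid built on the pET28a-LIC backbone, a ligation-independent-cloning derivative of pET28a, and carries full-length human USP7 (ubiquitin carboxyl-terminal hydrolase 7, also known as HAUSP) with the L469R substitution. The depositor notes identify this change as a patient mutation from Hao-Fountain syndrome. The plasmid replicates in E. coli from a ColE1/pBR322-type origin accompanied by the bom region and the rop gene, which keeps copy number low, in line with the catalogue's low-copy designation. Selection is by kanamycin through an aminoglycoside phosphotransferase gene. An f1 origin is also present. The short tetracycline-resistance and AmpR promoter fragments in the annotation appear to be nonfunctional backbone remnants.

The roughly 3.3 kb synthesized USP7 coding sequence sits in a standard pET cassette: a T7 promoter followed by a lac operator, the T7 gene 10 ribosome binding site, and a downstream T7 terminator. A plasmid-borne lacI gene supplies the repressor, so transcription requires a host that provides T7 RNA polymerase and is induced with IPTG. The record describes an N-terminal cleavable 6His tag for affinity purification. The feature table shows a short His-tag match just upstream of the USP7 open reading frame, but the protease used for tag removal is not stated. A His-tag fragment annotated downstream of the insert is probably vector sequence beyond the insert's end, though the record does not say whether it is translated.

The construct is intended for producing recombinant mutant USP7 in E. coli. The associated study examined how pathogenic variants affect the deubiquitinase's activity, stability and allosteric modulation.
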