Features (pLannotate 1.2.2; 20 found; start..end, strand, type, name):
      1..589     +  rep_origin     ori: high-copy-number ColE1/pMB1/pBR322/pUC origin of replication
    775..914     -  misc_feature   bom: basis of mobility region from pBR322
   1016..1207    -  CDS            rop: Rop protein, which maintains plasmids at low copy number; rop
   1224..1604    +  CDS            YPB1_ECOLX: Protein predicted: Swiss-Prot protein existence level 4. From Escherichia coli.
   1676..1967    -  CDS            TcR (fragment): tetracycline efflux protein; tet; confers resistance to tetracycline
   1982..2003    -  protein_bind   CAP binding site: CAP binding activates transcription in the presence of cAMP. E. coli catabolite activator protein
   2016..3098    -  CDS            lacI: lac repressor; lacI; The lac repressor binds to the lac operator to inhibit transcription in E. coli. This inhibition can be relieved by adding lactose or isopropyl-β-D-thiogalactopyranoside (IPTG).
   3099..3176    -  promoter       lacI promoter: lacI
   3184..3463    -  CDS            TcR (fragment): tetracycline efflux protein; tet; confers resistance to tetracycline
   3485..3503    +  promoter       T7 promoter: promoter for bacteriophage T7 RNA polymerase
   3504..3528    +  protein_bind   lac operator: The lac repressor binds to the lac operator to inhibit transcription in E. coli. This inhibition can be relieved by adding lactose or isopropyl-β-D-thiogalactopyranoside (IPTG). lac repressor encoded by lacI
   3543..3565    +  RBS            RBS: efficient ribosome binding site from bacteriophage T7 gene 10 (Olins and Rangwala, 1989)
   3584..3600    +  CDS            capTEV™ (fragment): composite tag for in vivo biotinylation, TEV protease cleavage, and 6xHis tagging
   3629..6934    +  CDS            USP7: UBP7_HUMAN - Also known as HAUSP. Experimental evidence at protein level: Swiss-Prot protein existence level 1. (Microbial infection) Contributes to the overall stabilization and trans-activation capability of the herpesvirus 1 trans-acting transcriptional protein ICP0/VMW110 during HSV-1 infection. From Homo sapiens (Human).
   6967..6984    +  CDS            9xHis (fragment): 9xHis affinity tag
   6994..7043    +  CDS            SET1 (fragment): solubility-enhancement tag derived from T7 phage gene 10B
   7051..7098    +  terminator     T7 terminator: transcription terminator for bacteriophage T7 RNA polymerase
   7135..7563    +  rep_origin     f1 ori (sequence partly withheld): f1 bacteriophage origin of replication; arrow indicates direction of (+) strand synthesis
   7616..7673    +  promoter       AmpR promoter (fragment): bla
   7682..8497    -  CDS            KanR: aminoglycoside phosphotransferase; aph(3')-Ia; confers resistance to kanamycin in bacteria or G418 (Geneticin®) in eukaryotes
>Addgene plasmid #227225 | L469R FL USP7 | addgene full sequence | sequence record 449533 | Addgene NGS Result
TTGAGATCCTTTTTTTCTGCGCGTAATCTGCTGCTTGCAAACAAAAAAACCACCGCTACCAGCGGTGGTT
TGTTTGCCGGATCAAGAGCTACCAACTCTTTTTCCGAAGGTAACTGGCTTCAGCAGAGCGCAGATACCAA
ATACTGTCCTTCTAGTGTAGCCGTAGTTAGGCCACCACTTCAAGAACTCTGTAGCACCGCCTACATACCT
CGCTCTGCTAATCCTGTTACCAGTGGCTGCTGCCAGTGGCGATAAGTCGTGTCTTACCGGGTTGGACTCA
AGACGATAGTTACCGGATAAGGCGCAGCGGTCGGGCTGAACGGGGGGTTCGTGCACACAGCCCAGCTTGG
AGCGAACGACCTACACCGAACTGAGATACCTACAGCGTGAGCTATGAGAAAGCGCCACGCTTCCCGAAGG
GAGAAAGGCGGACAGGTATCCGGTAAGCGGCAGGGTCGGAACAGGAGAGCGCACGAGGGAGCTTCCAGGG
GGAAACGCCTGGTATCTTTATAGTCCTGTCGGGTTTCGCCACCTCTGACTTGAGCGTCGATTTTTGTGAT
GCTCGTCAGGGGGGCGGAGCCTATGGAAAAACGCCAGCAACGCGGCCTTTTTACGGTTCCTGGCCTTTTG
CTGGCCTTTTGCTCACATGTTCTTTCCTGCGTTATCCCCTGATTCTGTGGATAACCGTATTACCGCCTTT
GAGTGAGCTGATACCGCTCGCCGCAGCCGAACGACCGAGCGCAGCGAGTCAGTGAGCGAGGAAGCGGAAG
AGCGCCTGATGCGGTATTTTCTCCTTACGCATCTGTGCGGTATTTCACACCGCAATGGTGCACTCTCAGT
ACAATCTGCTCTGATGCCGCATAGTTAAGCCAGTATACACTCCGCTATCGCTACGTGACTGGGTCATGGC
TGCGCCCCGACACCCGCCAACACCCGCTGACGCGCCCTGACGGGCTTGTCTGCTCCCGGCATCCGCTTAC
AGACAAGCTGTGACCGTCTCCGGGAGCTGCATGTGTCAGAGGTTTTCACCGTCATCACCGAAACGCGCGA
GGCAGCTGCGGTAAAGCTCATCAGCGTGGTCGTGAAGCGATTCACAGATGTCTGCCTGTTCATCCGCGTC
CAGCTCGTTGAGTTTCTCCAGAAGCGTTAATGTCTGGCTTCTGATAAAGCGGGCCATGTTAAGGGCGGTT
TTTTCCTGTTTGGTCACTGATGCCTCCGTGTAAGGGGGATTTCTGTTCATGGGGGTAATGATACCGATGA
AACGAGAGAGGATGCTCACGATACGGGTTACTGATGATGAACATGCCCGGTTACTGGAACGTTGTGAGGG
TAAACAACTGGCGGTATGGATGCGGCGGGACCAGAGAAAAATCACTCAGGGTCAATGCCAGCGCTTCGTT
AATACAGATGTAGGTGTTCCACAGGGTAGCCAGCAGCATCCTGCGATGCAGATCCGGAACATAATGGTGC
AGGGCGCTGACTTCCGCGTTTCCAGACTTTACGAAACACGGAAACCGAAGACCATTCATGTTGTTGCTCA
GGTCGCAGACGTTTTGCAGCAGCAGTCGCTTCACGTTCGCTCGCGTATCGGTGATTCATTCTGCTAACCA
GTAAGGCAACCCCGCCAGCCTAGCCGGGTCCTCAACGACAGGAGCACGATCATGCGCACCCGTGGGGCCG
CCATGCCGGCGATAATGGCCTGCTTCTCGCCGAAACGTTTGGTGGCGGGACCAGTGACGAAGGCTTGAGC
GAGGGCGTGCAAGATTCCGAATACCGCAAGCGACAGGCCGATCATCGTCGCGCTCCAGCGAAAGCGGTCC
TCGCCGAAAATGACCCAGAGCGCTGCCGGCACCTGTCCTACGAGTTGCATGATAAAGAAGACAGTCATAA
GTGCGGCGACGATAGTCATGCCCCGCGCCCACCGGAAGGAGCTGACTGGGTTGAAGGCTCTCAAGGGCAT
CGGTCGAGATCCCGGTGCCTAATGAGTGAGCTAACTTACATTAATTGCGTTGCGCTCACTGCCCGCTTTC
CAGTCGGGAAACCTGTCGTGCCAGCTGCATTAATGAATCGGCCAACGCGCGGGGAGAGGCGGTTTGCGTA
TTGGGCGCCAGGGTGGTTTTTCTTTTCACCAGTGAGACGGGCAACAGCTGATTGCCCTTCACCGCCTGGC
CCTGAGAGAGTTGCAGCAAGCGGTCCACGCTGGTTTGCCCCAGCAGGCGAAAATCCTGTTTGATGGTGGT
TAACGGCGGGATATAACATGAGCTGTCTTCGGTATCGTCGTATCCCACTACCGAGATATCCGCACCAACG
CGCAGCCCGGACTCGGTAATGGCGCGCATTGCGCCCAGCGCCATCTGATCGTTGGCAACCAGCATCGCAG
TGGGAACGATGCCCTCATTCAGCATTTGCATGGTTTGTTGAAAACCGGACATGGCACTCCAGTCGCCTTC
CCGTTCCGCTATCGGCTGAATTTGATTGCGAGTGAGATATTTATGCCAGCCAGCCAGACGCAGACGCGCC
GAGACAGAACTTAATGGGCCCGCTAACAGCGCGATTTGCTGGTGACCCAATGCGACCAGATGCTCCACGC
CCAGTCGCGTACCGTCTTCATGGGAGAAAATAATACTGTTGATGGGTGTCTGGTCAGAGACATCAAGAAA
TAACGCCGGAACATTAGTGCAGGCAGCTTCCACAGCAATGGCATCCTGGTCATCCAGCGGATAGTTAATG
ATCAGCCCACTGACGCGTTGCGCGAGAAGATTGTGCACCGCCGCTTTACAGGCTTCGACGCCGCTTCGTT
CTACCATCGACACCACCACGCTGGCACCCAGTTGATCGGCGCGAGATTTAATCGCCGCGACAATTTGCGA
CGGCGCGTGCAGGGCCAGACTGGAGGTGGCAACGCCAATCAGCAACGACTGTTTGCCCGCCAGTTGTTGT
GCCACGCGGTTGGGAATGTAATTCAGCTCCGCCATCGCCGCTTCCACTTTTTCCCGCGTTTTCGCAGAAA
CGTGGCTGGCCTGGTTCACCACGCGGGAAACGGTCTGATAAGAGACACCGGCATACTCTGCGACATCGTA
TAACGTTACTGGTTTCACATTCACCACCCTGAATTGACTCTCTTCCGGGCGCTATCATGCCATACCGCGA
AAGGTTTTGCGCCATTCGATGGTGTCCGGGATCTCGACGCTCTCCCTTATGCGACTCCTGCATTAGGAAG
CAGCCCAGTAGTAGGTTGAGGCCGTTGAGCACCGCCGCCGCAAGGAATGGTGCATGCAAGGAGATGGCGC
CCAACAGTCCCCCGGCCACGGGGCCTGCCACCATACCCACGCCGAAACAAGCGCTCATGAGCCCGAAGTG
GCGAGCCCGATCTTCCCCATCGGTGATGTCGGCGATATAGGCGCCAGCAACCGCACCTGTGGCGCCGGTG
ATGCCGGCCACGATGCGTCCGGCGTAGAGGATCGAGATCTCGATCCCGCGAAATTAATACGACTCACTAT
AGGGGAATTGTGAGCGGATAACAATTCCCCTCTAGAAATAATTTTGTTTAACTTTAAGAAGGAGATATAC
CATGGGCAGCAGCCATCATCATCATCATCACAGCAGCGGCCTGGTTCCGCGTGGTAGTATGAACCACCAG
CAGCAGCAGCAGCAGCAGAAAGCGGGCGAGCAGCAGTTGAGCGAGCCCGAGGACATGGAGATGGAAGCGG
GAGATACAGATGACCCACCAAGAATTACTCAGAACCCTGTGATCAATGGGAATGTGGCCCTGAGTGATGG
ACACAACACCGCGGAGGAGGACATGGAGGATGACACCAGTTGGCGCTCCGAGGCAACCTTTCAGTTCACT
GTGGAGCGCTTCAGCAGACTGAGTGAGTCGGTCCTTAGCCCTCCGTGTTTTGTGCGAAATCTGCCATGGA
AGATTATGGTGATGCCACGCTTTTATCCAGACAGACCACACCAAAAAAGCGTAGGATTCTTTCTCCAGTG
CAATGCTGAATCTGATTCCACGTCATGGTCTTGCCATGCACAAGCAGTGCTGAAGATAATAAATTACAGA
GATGATGAAAAGTCGTTCAGTCGTCGTATTAGTCATTTGTTCTTCCATAAAGAAAATGATTGGGGATTTT
CCAATTTTATGGCCTGGAGTGAAGTGACCGATCCTGAGAAAGGATTTATAGATGATGACAAAGTTACCTT
TGAAGTCTTTGTACAGGCGGATGCTCCCCATGGAGTTGCGTGGGATTCAAAGAAGCACACAGGCTACGTC
GGCTTAAAGAATCAGGGAGCGACTTGTTACATGAACAGCCTGCTACAGACGTTATTTTTCACGAATCAGC
TACGAAAGGCTGTGTACATGATGCCAACCGAGGGGGATGATTCGTCTAAAAGCGTCCCTTTAGCATTACA
AAGAGTGTTCTATGAATTACAGCATAGTGATAAACCTGTAGGAACAAAAAAGTTAACAAAGTCATTTGGG
TGGGAAACTTTAGATAGCTTCATGCAACATGATGTTCAGGAGCTTTGTCGAGTGTTGCTCGATAATGTGG
AAAATAAGATGAAAGGCACCTGTGTAGAGGGCACCATACCCAAATTATTCCGCGGCAAAATGGTGTCCTA
TATCCAGTGTAAAGAAGTAGACTATCGGTCTGATAGAAGAGAAGATTATTATGATATCCAGCTAAGTATC
AAAGGAAAGAAAAATATATTTGAATCATTTGTGGATTATGTGGCAGTAGAACAGCTCGATGGGGACAATA
AATACGACGCTGGGGAACATGGCTTACAGGAAGCAGAGAAAGGTGTGAAATTCCTAACATTGCCACCAGT
GTTACATCTACAACTGATGAGATTTATGTATGACCCTCAGACGGACCAAAATATCAAGATCAATGATAGG
TTTGAATTCCCAGAGCAGTTACCACTTGATGAATTTTTGCAAAAAACAGATCCTAAGGACCCTGCAAATT
ATATTCTTCATGCAGTCCTGGTTCATAGTGGAGATAATCATGGTGGACATTATGTGGTTTATCGAAACCC
CAAAGGGGATGGCAAATGGTGTAAATTTGATGACGACGTGGTGTCAAGGTGTACTAAAGAGGAAGCAATT
GAGCACAATTATGGGGGTCACGATGACGACCTGTCTGTTCGACACTGCACTAATGCTTACATGTTAGTCT
ACATCAGGGAATCAAAACTGAGTGAAGTTTTACAGGCGGTCACCGACCATGATATTCCTCAGCAGTTGGT
GGAGCGATTACAAGAAGAGAAAAGGATCGAGGCTCAGAAGCGGAAGGAGCGGCAGGAAGCCCATCTCTAT
ATGCAAGTGCAGATAGTCGCAGAGGACCAGTTTTGTGGCCACCAAGGGAATGACATGTACGATGAAGAAA
AAGTGAAATACACTGTGTTCAAAGTATTGAAGAACTCCTCGCTTGCTGAGTTTGTTCAGAGCCTCTCTCA
GACCATGGGATTTCCACAAGATCAAATTCGATTGTGGCCCATGCAAGCAAGGAGTAATGGAACAAAACGA
CCAGCAATGTTAGATAATGAAGCCGACGGCAATAAAACAATGATTGAGCTCAGTGATAATGAAAACCCTT
GGACAATATTCCTGGAAACAGTTGATCCCGAGCTGGCTGCTAGTGGAGCGACCTTACCCAAGTTTGATAA
AGATCATGATGTAATGTTATTTTTGAAGATGTATGATCCCAAAACGCGGAGCTTGAATTACTGTGGGCAT
ATCTACACACCAATATCCTGTAAAATACGTGACTTGCTCCCAGTTATGTGTGACAGAGCAGGATTTATTC
AAGATACTAGCCTTATCCTCTATGAGGAAGTTAAACCGAATTTAACAGAGAGAATTCAGGACTATGACGT
GTCTCTTGATAAAGCCCTTGATGAACTAATGGATGGTGACATCATAGTATTTCAGAAGGATGACCCTGAA
AATGATAACAGTGAATTACCCACCGCAAAGGAGTATTTCCGAGATCTCTACCACCGCGTTGATGTCATTT
TCTGTGATAAAACAATCCCTAATGATCCTGGATTTGTGGTTACGTTATCAAATAGAATGAATTATTTTCA
GGTTGCAAAGACAGTTGCACAGAGGCTCAACACAGATCCAATGTTGCTGCAGTTTTTCAAGTCTCAAGGT
TATAGGGATGGCCCAGGTAATCCTCTTAGACATAATTATGAAGGTACTTTAAGAGATCTTCTACAGTTCT
TCAAGCCTAGACAACCTAAGAAACTTTACTATCAGCAGCTTAAGATGAAAATCACAGACTTTGAGAACAG
GCGAAGTTTTAAATGTATATGGTTAAACAGCCAATTTAGGGAAGAGGAAATAACACTATATCCAGACAAG
CATGGGTGTGTCCGGGACCTGTTAGAAGAATGTAAAAAGGCCGTGGAGCTTGGGGAGAAAGCATCAGGGA
AACTTAGGCTGCTAGAAATTGTAAGCTACAAAATCATTGGTGTTCATCAAGAAGATGAACTATTAGAATG
TTTATCTCCTGCAACGAGCCGGACGTTTCGAATAGAGGAAATCCCTTTGGACCAGGTGGACATAGACAAA
GAGAATGAGATGCTTGTCACAGTGGCGCATTTCCACAAAGAGGTCTTCGGAACGTTCGGAATCCCGTTTT
TGCTGAGGATACACCAGGGCGAGCATTTTCGAGAAGTGATGAAGCGAATCCAGAGCCTGCTGGACATCCA
GGAGAAGGAGTTTGAGAAGTTTAAATTTGCAATTGTAATGATGGGCCGACACCAGTACATAAATGAAGAC
GAGTATGAAGTAAATTTGAAAGACTTTGAGCCACAGCCCGGTAATATGTCTCATCCTCGGCCTTGGCTAG
GGCTCGACCACTTCAACAAAGCCCCAAAGAGGAGTCGCTACACTTACCTTGAAAAGGCCATTAAAATCCA
TAACTGATGATGACGAAGCTTGCGGCCGCACTCGAGCACCACCACCACCACCACTGAGATCCGGCTGCTA
ACAAAGCCCGAAAGGAAGCTGAGTTGGCTGCTGCCACCGCTGAGCAATAACTAGCATAACCCCTTGGGGC
CTCTAAACGGGTCTTGAGGGGTTTTTTGCTGAAAGGAGGAACTATATCCGGATTGGCGAATGGG
[124 nt withheld, positions 7135-7258]
C
[91 nt withheld, positions 7260-7350]
A
[49 nt withheld, positions 7352-7400]
CCTTTGACGTTGGAGTCCACGTTCTTT
[37 nt withheld, positions 7428-7464]
ACCCTATCTCGGTCTATTCTTTTGATTTATAAGGGATTTTGCCGATTTCGGCCTATTGGTTAAAAAATGA
GCTGATTTAACAAAAATTTAACGCGAATTTTAACAAAATATTAACGCTTACAATTTAGGTGGCACTTTTC
GGGGAAATGTGCGCGGAACCCCTATTTGTTTATTTTTCTAAATACATTCAAATATGTATCCGCTCATGAA
TTAATTCTTAGAAAAACTCATCGAGCATCAAATGAAACTGCAATTTATTCATATCAGGATTATCAATACC
ATATTTTTGAAAAAGCCGTTTCTGTAATGAAGGAGAAAACTCACCGAGGCAGTTCCATAGGATGGCAAGA
TCCTGGTATCGGTCTGCGATTCCGACTCGTCCAACATCAATACAACCTATTAATTTCCCCTCGTCAAAAA
TAAGGTTATCAAGTGAGAAATCACCATGAGTGACGACTGAATCCGGTGAGAATGGCAAAAGTTTATGCAT
TTCTTTCCAGACTTGTTCAACAGGCCAGCCATTACGCTCGTCATCAAAATCACTCGCATCAACCAAACCG
TTATTCATTCGTGATTGCGCCTGAGCGAGACGAAATACGCGATCGCTGTTAAAAGGACAATTACAAACAG
GAATCGAATGCAACCGGCGCAGGAACACTGCCAGCGCATCAACAATATTTTCACCTGAATCAGGATATTC
TTCTAATACCTGGAATGCTGTTTTCCCGGGGATCGCAGTGGTGAGTAACCATGCATCATCAGGAGTACGG
ATAAAATGCTTGATGGTCGGAAGAGGCATAAATTCCGTCAGCCAGTTTAGTCTGACCATCTCATCTGTAA
CATCATTGGCAACGCTACCTTTGCCATGTTTCAGAAACAACTCTGGCGCATCGGGCTTCCCATACAATCG
ATAGATTGTCGCACCTGATTGCCCGACATTATCGCGAGCCCATTTATACCCATATAAATCAGCATCCATG
TTGGAATTTAATCGCGGCCTAGAGCAAGACGTTTCCCGTTGAATATGGCTCATAACACCCCTTGTATTAC
TGTTTATGTAAGCAGACAGTTTTATTGTTCATGACCAAAATCCCTTAACGTGAGTTTTCGTTCCACTGAG
CGTCAGACCCCGTAGAAAAGATCAAAGGATCTTC
